Addgene plasmid #200195: Halo-S2S13DBD
Purpose: Expression of Sox2 with Sox13 DBD
Depositing lab: Sheila Teves. Depositing organization: University of British Columbia. Publication: Heat shock transcription factors demonstrate a distinct mode of interaction with mitotic chromosomes. Price RM, Budzynski MA, Shen J, Mitchell JE, Kwan JZJ, Teves SS. Nucleic Acids Res. 2023 Apr 28:gkad304. doi: 10.1093/nar/gkad304. PubMed 37114996.
Backbone
  Vector backbone: 3X-Flag-Halo-TEV
  Vector type: Mammalian Expression
Growth in bacteria
  Bacterial resistance: Ampicillin, 100 μg/mL
  Growth temperature: 37°C
  Growth strain: DH5alpha
  Copy number: High Copy
Gene/Insert
  Gene/Insert name: Halo-S2S13DBD
  Species: M. musculus (mouse)
  Mutation: Sox2(1-126); Sox13 (1242-1449); Sox2 (333-957)
  Entrez Gene: Sox2 (a.k.a. Sox-2, lcc, ysb); Sox13 (a.k.a. Sox-13)
  Promoter: EF_1alpha
  Tag / fusion protein: Halo (N terminal on insert)
  Cloning method: Gibson Cloning
Terms and licenses: Academic/Nonprofit Terms; Industry Terms: Not Available to Industry
Depositor comments: Please visit https://www.biorxiv.org/content/10.1101/2022.10.05.511012v1 for bioRxiv preprint.
How to cite: Halo-S2S13DBD was a gift from Sheila Teves (Addgene plasmid # 200195 ; http://n2t.net/addgene:200195 ; RRID:Addgene_200195)
