[The description below was written by a language model from this plasmid's Addgene catalogue record and pLannotate feature annotations shown in this document.]
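Description:
Halo-S2S13DBD is a mammalian expression plasmid built on the 3X-Flag-Halo-TEV backbone that encodes a chimeric mouse Sox2 protein in which the native DNA-binding domain has been exchanged for that of Sox13. According to the record, the insert joins Sox2 coordinates 1-126, Sox13 coordinates 1242-1449 and Sox2 coordinates 333-957. The automated annotation labels the whole 957-nt open reading frame simply as Sox2, so the swapped segment is not separately marked in the feature table. In bacteria the plasmid is maintained through a high-copy ColE1/pUC-type origin and selected with ampicillin via the β-lactamase gene. An f1 origin and remnants of a lac cloning region (lacZα fragment, lac promoter and operator, lacI fragment) are also present, along with short fragments matching a phage lambda gene that flank the expression cassette and whose role is not stated.

Expression is driven by the EF-1α core promoter followed by a truncated HTLV-1 5' LTR segment, a combination commonly used as a composite promoter for strong constitutive expression in mammalian cells. The coding region begins with a 3xFLAG epitope, then HaloTag, a modified dehalogenase that covalently binds chloroalkane ligands such as fluorescent dyes, and a TEV protease cleavage site, all N-terminal to the Sox2/Sox13 chimera. Downstream, an EMCV IRES allows translation of NeoR/KanR from the same transcript, enabling G418 selection of expressing cells. A WPRE fragment and SV40 polyadenylation signal complete the cassette. The associated publication concerns how transcription factors interact with mitotic chromosomes, so the construct is likely intended for imaging or tracking the labelled domain-swap protein in cells, although the record states only that it expresses Sox2 with the Sox13 DBD.
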