Features (pLannotate 1.2.2; 22 found; start..end, strand, type, name):
    261..1121    -  CDS            AmpR: β-lactamase; bla; confers resistance to ampicillin, carbenicillin, and related antibiotics
   1122..1226    -  promoter       AmpR promoter: bla
   1279..1707    -  rep_origin     f1 ori (sequence partly withheld): f1 bacteriophage origin of replication; arrow indicates direction of (+) strand synthesis
   1712..1867    -  CDS            lacZα (fragment): LacZα fragment of β-galactosidase; lacZ fragment
   1869..1988    +  CDS            B (fragment): PORTL_LAMBD - Experimental evidence at protein level: Swiss-Prot protein existence level 1. Forms the portal vertex of the capsid (PubMed:6228056, PubMed:6232391). This portal plays critical roles in head assembly, genome packaging, neck/tail attachment, and genome ejection (Probable). The portal protein multimerizes as a single ring-shaped homododecamer arranged around a central channel (PubMed:6232391). Binds to the terminase subunits to form the packaging machine (PubMed:7799432). From Escherichia phage lambda (Bacteriophage lambda).
   2510..2721    +  promoter       EF-1α core promoter: core promoter for human elongation factor EF-1α
   2734..3002    +  LTR            5' LTR (truncated): truncated 5' long terminal repeat (LTR) from human T-cell leukemia virus (HTLV) type 1
   3034..3099    +  CDS            3xFLAG: three tandem FLAG® epitope tags, followed by an enterokinase cleavage site
   3109..4002    +  CDS            HaloTag®: modified bacterial dehalogenase that forms covalent bonds with chloroalkane derivatives
   4015..4035    +  CDS            TEV site: tobacco etch virus (TEV) protease recognition and cleavage site
   4048..5004    +  CDS            Sox2: SOX2_MOUSE - Also known as Sox-2. Experimental evidence at protein level: Swiss-Prot protein existence level 1. Transcription factor that forms a trimeric complex with POU5F1 (OCT3/4) on DNA and controls the expression of a number of genes involved in embryonic development such as YES1, FGF4, UTF1 and ZFP206 (PubMed:15863505, PubMed:17097055, PubMed:19740739). Binds to the proximal enhancer region of NANOG (PubMed:15863505). Critical for early embryogenesis and for embryonic stem cell pluripotency (By similarity). Downstream SRRT target that mediates the promotion of neural stem cell self-rene
   5017..5589    +  misc_feature   IRES: internal ribosome entry site (IRES) of the encephalomyocarditis virus (EMCV)
   5598..6392    +  CDS            NeoR/KanR: aminoglycoside phosphotransferase from Tn5; aph(3')-II (or nptII); confers resistance to neomycin, kanamycin, and G418 (Geneticin®)
   6399..6505    +  misc_feature   WPRE (fragment): woodchuck hepatitis virus posttranscriptional regulatory element
   6514..6635    +  polyA_signal   SV40 poly(A) signal: SV40 polyadenylation signal
   6653..6745    +  ncRNA          G-CSF SLDE: Accession: RF00183 - G-CSF factor stem-loop destabilising element (SLDE)
   7442..7909    +  CDS            B (fragment): PORTL_LAMBD - Experimental evidence at protein level: Swiss-Prot protein existence level 1. Forms the portal vertex of the capsid (PubMed:6228056, PubMed:6232391). This portal plays critical roles in head assembly, genome packaging, neck/tail attachment, and genome ejection (Probable). The portal protein multimerizes as a single ring-shaped homododecamer arranged around a central channel (PubMed:6232391). Binds to the terminase subunits to form the packaging machine (PubMed:7799432). From Escherichia phage lambda (Bacteriophage lambda).
   7947..7963    -  protein_bind   lac operator: The lac repressor binds to the lac operator to inhibit transcription in E. coli. This inhibition can be relieved by adding lactose or isopropyl-β-D-thiogalactopyranoside (IPTG). lac repressor encoded by lacI
   7971..8001    -  promoter       lac promoter: promoter for the E. coli lac operon
   8016..8037    -  protein_bind   CAP binding site: CAP binding activates transcription in the presence of cAMP. E. coli catabolite activator protein
   8050..8142    -  CDS            lacI (fragment): lac repressor; lacI; The lac repressor binds to the lac operator to inhibit transcription in E. coli. This inhibition can be relieved by adding lactose or isopropyl-β-D-thiogalactopyranoside (IPTG).
   8325..90      -  rep_origin     ori (across the origin): high-copy-number ColE1/pMB1/pBR322/pUC origin of replication
>Addgene plasmid #200195 | Halo-S2S13DBD | addgene full sequence | sequence record 392971 | Addgene NGS Result
AGCTCTTGATCCGGCAAACAAACCACCGCTGGTAGCGGTGGTTTTTTTGTTTGCAAGCAGCAGATTACGC
GCAGAAAAAAAGGATCTCAAGAAGATCCTTTGATCTTTTCTACGGGGTCTGACGCTCAGTGGAACGAAAA
CTCACGTTAAGGGATTTTGGTCATGAGATTATCAAAAAGGATCTTCACCTAGATCCTTTTAAATTAAAAA
TGAAGTTTTAAATCAATCTAAAGTATATATGAGTAAACTTGGTCTGACAGTTACCAATGCTTAATCAGTG
AGGCACCTATCTCAGCGATCTGTCTATTTCGTTCATCCATAGTTGCCTGACTCCCCGTCGTGTAGATAAC
TACGATACGGGAGGGCTTACCATCTGGCCCCAGTGCTGCAATGATACCGCGAGACCCACGCTCACCGGCT
CCAGATTTATCAGCAATAAACCAGCCAGCCGGAAGGGCCGAGCGCAGAAGTGGTCCTGCAACTTTATCCG
CCTCCATCCAGTCTATTAATTGTTGCCGGGAAGCTAGAGTAAGTAGTTCGCCAGTTAATAGTTTGCGCAA
CGTTGTTGCCATTGCTACAGGCATCGTGGTGTCACGCTCGTCGTTTGGTATGGCTTCATTCAGCTCCGGT
TCCCAACGATCAAGGCGAGTTACATGATCCCCCATGTTGTGCAAAAAAGCGGTTAGCTCCTTCGGTCCTC
CGATCGTTGTCAGAAGTAAGTTGGCCGCAGTGTTATCACTCATGGTTATGGCAGCACTGCATAATTCTCT
TACTGTCATGCCATCCGTAAGATGCTTTTCTGTGACTGGTGAGTACTCAACCAAGTCATTCTGAGAATAG
TGTATGCGGCGACCGAGTTGCTCTTGCCCGGCGTCAATACGGGATAATACCGCGCCACATAGCAGAACTT
TAAAAGTGCTCATCATTGGAAAACGTTCTTCGGGGCGAAAACTCTCAAGGATCTTACCGCTGTTGAGATC
CAGTTCGATGTAACCCACTCGTGCACCCAACTGATCTTCAGCATCTTTTACTTTCACCAGCGTTTCTGGG
TGAGCAAAAACAGGAAGGCAAAATGCCGCAAAAAAGGGAATAAGGGCGACACGGAAATGTTGAATACTCA
TACTCTTCCTTTTTCAATATTATTGAAGCATTTATCAGGGTTATTGTCTCATGAGCGGATACATATTTGA
ATGTATTTAGAAAAATAAACAAATAGGGGTTCCGCGCACATTTCCCCGAAAAGTGCCACCTAAATTGTAA
GCGTTAATATTTTGTTAAAATTCGCGTTAAATTTTTGTTAAATCAGCTCATTTTTTAACCAATAGGCCGA
AATCGGCAAAATCCCTTATAAATCAAAAGAATAGACCGAGATAGGGT
[37 nt withheld, positions 1378-1414]
AAAGAACGTGGACTCCAACGTCAAAGG
[49 nt withheld, positions 1442-1490]
T
[91 nt withheld, positions 1492-1582]
G
[124 nt withheld, positions 1584-1707]
CCCATTCGCCATTCAGGCTGCGCAACTGTTGGGAAGGGCGATCGGTGCGGGCCTCTTCGCTATTACGCCA
GCTGGCGAAAGGGGGATGTGCTGCAAGGCGATTAAGTTGGGTAACGCCAGGGTTTTCCCAGTCACGACGT
TGTAAAACGACGGCCAGTGAGCGCGCCTCGTTCATTCACGTTTTTGAACCCGTGGAGGACGGGCAGACTC
GCGGTGCAAATGTGTTTTACAGCGTGATGGAGCAGATGAAGATGCTCGACACGCTGCAGAACACGCAGCT
AGATTAACCCTAGAAAGATAATCATATTGTGACGTACGTTAAAGATAATCATGTGTAAAATTGACGCATG
TGTTTTATCGGTCTGTATATCGAGGTTTATTTATTAATTTGAATAGATATTAAGTTTTATTATATTTACA
CTTACATACTAATAATAAATTCAACAAACAATTTATTTATGTTTATTTATTTATTAAAAAAAACAAAAAC
TCAAAATTTCTTCTATAAAGTAACAAAACTTTTATGAGGGACAGCCCCCCCCCAAAGCCCCCAGGGATGT
AATTACGTCCCTCCCCCGCTAGGGGGCAGCAGCGAGCCGCCCGGGGCTCCGCTCCGGTCCGGCGCTCCCC
CCGCATCCCCGAGCCGGCAGCGTGCGGGGACAGCCCGGGCACGGGGAAGGTGGCACGGGATCGCTTTCCT
CTGAACGCTTCTCGCTGCTCTTTGAGCCTGCAGACACCTGGGGGGATACGGGGAAAAGGCCTCCACGGCC
AAGGATCTGCGATCGCTCCGGTGCCCGTCAGTGGGCAGAGCGCACATCGCCCACAGTCCCCGAGAAGTTG
GGGGGAGGGGTCGGCAATTGAACGGGTGCCTAGAGAAGGTGGCGCGGGGTAAACTGGGAAAGTGATGTCG
TGTACTGGCTCCGCCTTTTTCCCGAGGGTGGGGGAGAACCGTATATAAGTGCAGTAGTCGCCGTGAACGT
TCTTTTTCGCAACGGGTTTGCCGCCAGAACACAGCTGAAGCTTCGAGGGGCTCGCATCTCTCCTTCACGC
GCCCGCCGCCCTACCTGAGGCCGCCATCCACGCCGGTTGAGTCGCGTTCTGCCGCCTCCCGCCTGTGGTG
CCTCCTGAACTGCGTCCGCCGTCTAGGTAAGTTTAAAGCTCAGGTCGAGACCGGGCCTTTGTCCGGCGCT
CCCTTGGAGCCTACCTAGACTCAGCCGGCTCTCCACGCTTTGCCTGACCCTGCTTGCTCAACTCTACGTC
TTTGTTTCGTTTTCTGTTCTGCGCCGTTACAGATCCAAGCTGTGACCGGCGCCTACTCTAGCCATGGACT
ACAAAGACCATGACGGTGATTATAAAGATCATGACATCGATTACAAGGATGACGATGACAAGCTTGGCTC
CATGGCAGAAATCGGTACTGGCTTTCCATTCGACCCCCATTATGTGGAAGTCCTGGGCGAGCGCATGCAC
TACGTCGATGTTGGTCCGCGCGATGGCACCCCTGTGCTGTTCCTGCACGGTAACCCGACCTCCTCCTACG
TGTGGCGCAACATCATCCCGCATGTTGCACCGACCCATCGCTGCATTGCTCCAGACCTGATCGGTATGGG
CAAATCCGACAAACCAGACCTGGGTTATTTCTTCGACGACCACGTCCGCTTCATGGATGCCTTCATCGAA
GCCCTGGGTCTGGAAGAGGTCGTCCTGGTCATTCACGACTGGGGCTCCGCTCTGGGTTTCCACTGGGCCA
AGCGCAATCCAGAGCGCGTCAAAGGTATTGCATTTATGGAGTTCATCCGCCCTATCCCGACCTGGGACGA
ATGGCCAGAATTTGCCCGCGAGACCTTCCAGGCCTTCCGCACCACCGACGTCGGCCGCAAGCTGATCATC
GATCAGAACGTTTTTATCGAGGGTACGCTGCCGATGGGTGTCGTCCGCCCGCTGACTGAAGTCGAGATGG
ACCATTACCGCGAGCCGTTCCTGAATCCTGTTGACCGCGAGCCACTGTGGCGCTTCCCAAACGAGCTGCC
AATCGCCGGTGAGCCAGCGAACATCGTCGCGCTGGTCGAAGAATACATGGACTGGCTGCACCAGTCCCCT
GTCCCGAAGCTGCTGTTCTGGGGCACCCCAGGCGTTCTGATCCCACCGGCCGAAGCCGCTCGCCTGGCCA
AAAGCCTGCCTAACTGCAAGGCTGTGGACATCGGCCCGGGTCTGAATCTGCTGCAAGAAGACAACCCGGA
CCTGATCGGCAGCGAGATCGCGCGCTGGCTGTCGACGACGCTCGAGATTTCCGGCGAGCCAACCACTGAG
GATCTGTACTTTCAGAGCGATAACTCTAGAATGTATAACATGATGGAGACGGAGCTGAAGCCGCCGGGCC
CGCAGCAAGCTTCGGGGGGCGGCGGCGGAGGAGGCAACGCCACGGCGGCGGCAACCGGCGGCAACCAGAA
GAACAGCCCGGACCGCATCAAGAGACCCATGAATGCCTTCATGGTGTGGGCCAAGGATGAACGGAGGAAA
ATTCTCCAGGCCTTCCCAGACATGCATAACTCCAGCATCAGCAAGATCCTTGGTTCTCGCTGGAAGTCCA
TGACCAACCAGGAGAAACAGCCGTACTACGAGGAGCAGGCCCGTCTGAGCCGGCAGCACCTGGAGAAATA
CCCTGACTATAAGTACCGGCCGCGGCGGAAAACCAAGACGCTCATGAAGAAGGATAAGTACACGCTTCCC
GGAGGCTTGCTGGCCCCCGGCGGGAACAGCATGGCGAGCGGGGTTGGGGTGGGCGCCGGCCTGGGTGCGG
GCGTGAACCAGCGCATGGACAGCTACGCGCACATGAACGGCTGGAGCAACGGCAGCTACAGCATGATGCA
GGAGCAGCTGGGCTACCCGCAGCACCCGGGCCTCAACGCTCACGGCGCGGCACAGATGCAACCGATGCAC
CGCTACGACGTCAGCGCCCTGCAGTACAACTCCATGACCAGCTCGCAGACCTACATGAACGGCTCGCCCA
CCTACAGCATGTCCTACTCGCAGCAGGGCACCCCCGGTATGGCGCTGGGCTCCATGGGCTCTGTGGTCAA
GTCCGAGGCCAGCTCCAGCCCCCCCGTGGTTACCTCTTCCTCCCACTCCAGGGCGCCCTGCCAGGCCGGG
GACCTCCGGGACATGATCAGCATGTACCTCCCCGGCGCCGAGGTGCCGGAGCCCGCTGCGCCCAGTAGAC
TGCACATGGCCCAGCACTACCAGAGCGGCCCGGTGCCCGGCACGGCCATTAACGGCACACTGCCCCTGTC
GCACATGTGAGCGGCCGCGCCCCTCTCCCTCCCCCCCCCCTAACGTTACTGGCCGAAGCCGCTTGGAATA
AGGCCGGTGTGCGTTTGTCTATATGTTATTTTCCACCATATTGCCGTCTTTTGGCAATGTGAGGGCCCGG
AAACCTGGCCCTGTCTTCTTGACGAGCATTCCTAGGGGTCTTTCCCCTCTCGCCAAAGGAATGCAAGGTC
TGTTGAATGTCGTGAAGGAAGCAGTTCCTCTGGAAGCTTCTTGAAGACAAACAACGTCTGTAGCGACCCT
TTGCAGGCAGCGGAACCCCCCACCTGGCGACAGGTGCCTCTGCGGCCAAAAGCCACGTGTATAAGATACA
CCTGCAAAGGCGGCACAACCCCAGTGCCACGTTGTGAGTTGGATAGTTGTGGAAAGAGTCAAATGGCTCT
CCTCAAGCGTATTCAACAAGGGGCTGAAGGATGCCCAGAAGGTACCCCATTGTATGGGATCTGATCTGGG
GCCTCGGTGCACATGCTTTACATGTGTTTAGTCGAGGTTAAAAAAACGTCTAGGCCCCCCGAACCACGGG
GACGTGGTTTTCCTTTGAAAAACACGATAATACCTCCGGAATGATTGAACAAGATGGATTGCACGCAGGT
TCTCCGGCCGCTTGGGTGGAGAGGCTATTCGGCTATGACTGGGCACAACAGACAATCGGCTGCTCTGATG
CCGCCGTGTTCCGGCTGTCAGCGCAGGGGCGCCCGGTTCTTTTTGTCAAGACCGACCTGTCCGGTGCCCT
GAATGAACTGCAGGACGAGGCAGCGCGGCTATCGTGGCTGGCCGCGACGGGCGTTCCTTGCGCAGCTGTG
CTCGACGTTGTCACTGAAGCGGGAAGGGACTGGCTGCTATTGGGCGAAGTGCCGGGGCAGGATCTCCTGT
CATCTCACCTTGCTCCTGCCGAGAAAGTATCCATCATGGCTGATGCAATGCGGCGGCTGCATACGCTTGA
TCCGGCTACCTGCCCATTCGACCACCAAGCGAAACATCGCATCGAGCGAGCACGTACTCGGATGGAAGCC
GGTCTTGTCGATCAGGATGATCTGGACGAAGAGCATCAGGGGCTCGCGCCAGCCGAACTGTTCGCCAGGC
TCAAGGCGCGCATGCCCGACGGCGAGGATCTCGTCGTGACCCATGGCGATGCCTGCTTGCCGAATATCAT
GGTGGAAAATGGCCGCTTTTCTGGATTCATCGACTGTGGCCGGCTGGGTGTGGCGGACCGCTATCAGGAC
ATAGCGTTGGCTACCCGTGATATTGCTGAAGAGCTTGGCGGCGAATGGGCTGACCGCTTCCTCGTGCCTT
ACGGTATCGCCGCTCCCGATTCGCAGCGCATCGCCTTCTATCGCCTTCTTGACGAGTTCTTCTGAGTCGA
CAATCAACCTCTGGATTACAAAATTTGTGAAAGATTGACTGGTATTCTTAACTATGTTGCTCCTTTTACG
CTATGTGGATACGCTGCTTTAATGCCTTTGTATCATGCGTTAACTAAACTTGTTTATTGCAGCTTATAAT
GGTTACAAATAAAGCAATAGCATCACAAATTTCACAAATAAAGCATTTTTTTCACTGCATTCTAGTTGTG
GTTTGTCCAAACTCATCAATGTATCTTATCATGTCTGGAATTGACTCAAATGATGTCAATTAGTCTATCA
GAAGCTCATCTGGTCTCCCTTCCGGGGGACAAGACATCCCTGTTTAATATTTAAACAGCAGTGTTCCCAA
ACTGGGTTCTTATATCCCTTGCTCTGGTCAACCAGGTTGCAGGGTTTCCTGTCCTCACAGGAACGAAGTC
CCTAAAGAAACAGTGGCAGCCAGGTTTAGCCCCGGAATTGACTGGATTCCTTTTTTAGGGCCCATTGGTA
TGGCTTTTTCCCCGTATCCCCCCAGGTGTCTGCAGGCTCAAAGAGCAGCGAGAAGCGTTCAGAGGAAAGC
GATCCCGTGCCACCTTCCCCGTGCCCGGGCTGTCCCCGCACGCTGCCGGCTCGGGGATGCGGGGGGAGCG
CCGGACCGGAGCGGAGCCCCGGGCGGCTCGCTGCTGCCCCCTAGCGGGGGAGGGACGTAATTACATCCCT
GGGGGCTTTGGGGGGGGGCTGTCCCTGATATCTATAACAAGAAAATATATATATAATAAGTTATCACGTA
AGTAGAACATGAAATAACAATATAATTATCGTATGAGTTAAATCTTAAAAGTCACGTAAAAGATAATCAT
GCGTCATTTTGACTCACGCGGTCGTTATAGTTCAAAATCAGTGACACTTACCGCATTGACAAGCACGCCT
CACGGGAGCTCCAAGCGGCGACTGAGATGTCCTAAATGCACAGCGACGGATTCGCGCTATTTAGAAAGAG
AGAGCAATATTTCAAGAATGCATGCGTCAATTTTACGCAGACTATCTTTCTAGGGTTAATCTAGCTGCAT
CAGGATCATATCGTCGGGTCTTTTTTCCGGCTCAGTCATCGCCCAAGCTGGCGCTATCTGGGCATCGGGG
AGGAAGAAGCCCGTGCCTTTTCCCGCGAGGTTGAAGCGGCATGGAAAGAGTTTGCCGAGGATGACTGCTG
CTGCATTGACGTTGAGCGAAAACGCACGTTTACCATGATGATTCGGGAAGGTGTGGCCATGCACGCCTTT
AACGGTGAACTGTTCGTTCAGGCCACCTGGGATACCAGTTCGTCGCGGCTTTTCCGGACACAGTTCCGGA
TGGTCAGCCCGAAGCGCATCAGCAACCCGAACAATACCGGCGACAGCCGGAACTGCCGTGCCGGTGTGCA
GATTAATGACAGCGGTGCGGCGCTGGGATATTACGTCAGCGAGGACGGGTATCCTGGCTGGATGCCGCAG
AAATGGACATGGATACCCCGTGAGTTACCCGGCGGGCGCGCTTGGCGTAATCATGGTCATAGCTGTTTCC
TGTGTGAAATTGTTATCCGCTCACAATTCCACACAACATACGAGCCGGAAGCATAAAGTGTAAAGCCTGG
GGTGCCTAATGAGTGAGCTAACTCACATTAATTGCGTTGCGCTCACTGCCCGCTTTCCAGTCGGGAAACC
TGTCGTGCCAGCTGCATTAATGAATCGGCCAACGCGCGGGGAGAGGCGGTTTGCGTATTGGGCGCTCTTC
CGCTTCCTCGCTCACTGACTCGCTGCGCTCGGTCGTTCGGCTGCGGCGAGCGGTATCAGCTCACTCAAAG
GCGGTAATACGGTTATCCACAGAATCAGGGGATAACGCAGGAAAGAACATGTGAGCAAAAGGCCAGCAAA
AGGCCAGGAACCGTAAAAAGGCCGCGTTGCTGGCGTTTTTCCATAGGCTCCGCCCCCCTGACGAGCATCA
CAAAAATCGACGCTCAAGTCAGAGGTGGCGAAACCCGACAGGACTATAAAGATACCAGGCGTTTCCCCCT
GGAAGCTCCCTCGTGCGCTCTCCTGTTCCGACCCTGCCGCTTACCGGATACCTGTCCGCCTTTCTCCCTT
CGGGAAGCGTGGCGCTTTCTCATAGCTCACGCTGTAGGTATCTCAGTTCGGTGTAGGTCGTTCGCTCCAA
GCTGGGCTGTGTGCACGAACCCCCCGTTCAGCCCGACCGCTGCGCCTTATCCGGTAACTATCGTCTTGAG
TCCAACCCGGTAAGACACGACTTATCGCCACTGGCAGCAGCCACTGGTAACAGGATTAGCAGAGCGAGGT
ATGTAGGCGGTGCTACAGAGTTCTTGAAGTGGTGGCCTAACTACGGCTACACTAGAAGAACAGTATTTGG
TATCTGCGCTCTGCTGAAGCCAGTTACCTTCGGAAAAAGAGTTGGT
